>Addgene plasmid #223596 | pHR-CD28 | addgene full sequence | sequence record 444051 | Addgene NGS Result
CGATACCGTCGACCTCGAGGGAATTAATTCGAGCTCGGTACCTTTAAGACCAATGACTTACAAGGCAGCT
GTAGATCTTAGCCACTTTTTAAAAGAAAAGGGGGGACTGGAAGGGCTAATTCACTCCCAACGAAGACAAG
ATCTGCTTTTTGCTTGTACTGGGTCTCTCTGGTTAGACCAGATCTGAGCCTGGGAGCTCTCTGGCTAACT
AGGGAACCCACTGCTTAAGCCTCAATAAAGCTTGCCTTGAGTGCTTCAAGTAGTGTGTGCCCGTCTGTTG
TGTGACTCTGGTAACTAGAGATCCCTCAGACCCTTTTAGTCAGTGTGGAAAATCTCTAGCAGCATCTAGA
ATTAATTCCGTGTATTCTATAGTGTCACCTAAATCGTATGTGTATGATACATAAGGTTATGTATTAATTG
TAGCCGCGTTCTAACGACAATATGTACAAGCCTAATTGTGTAGCATCTGGCTTACTGAAGCAGACCCTAT
CATCTCTCTCGTAAACTGCCGTCAGAGTCGGTTTGGTTGGACGAACCTTCTGAGTTTCTGGTAACGCCGT
CCCGCACCCGGAAATGGTCAGCGAACCAATCAGCAGGGTCATCGCTAGCCAGATCCTCTACGCCGGACGC
ATCGTGGCCGGCATCACCGGCGCCACAGGTGCGGTTGCTGGCGCCTATATCGCCGACATCACCGATGGGG
AAGATCGGGCTCGCCACTTCGGGCTCATGAGCGCTTGTTTCGGCGTGGGTATGGTGGCAGGCCCCGTGGC
CGGGGGACTGTTGGGCGCCATCTCCTTGCATGCACCATTCCTTGCGGCGGCGGTGCTCAACGGCCTCAAC
CTACTACTGGGCTGCTTCCTAATGCAGGAGTCGCATAAGGGAGAGCGTCGAATGGTGCACTCTCAGTACA
ATCTGCTCTGATGCCGCATAGTTAAGCCAGCCCCGACACCCGCCAACACCCGCTGACGCGCCCTGACGGG
CTTGTCTGCTCCCGGCATCCGCTTACAGACAAGCTGTGACCGTCTCCGGGAGCTGCATGTGTCAGAGGTT
TTCACCGTCATCACCGAAACGCGCGAGACGAAAGGGCCTCGTGATACGCCTATTTTTATAGGTTAATGTC
ATGATAATAATGGTTTCTTAGACGTCAGGTGGCACTTTTCGGGGAAATGTGCGCGGAACCCCTATTTGTT
TATTTTTCTAAATACATTCAAATATGTATCCGCTCATGAGACAATAACCCTGATAAATGCTTCAATAATA
TTGAAAAAGGAAGAGTATGAGTATTCAACATTTCCGTGTCGCCCTTATTCCCTTTTTTGCGGCATTTTGC
CTTCCTGTTTTTGCTCACCCAGAAACGCTGGTGAAAGTAAAAGATGCTGAAGATCAGTTGGGTGCACGAG
TGGGTTACATCGAACTGGATCTCAACAGCGGTAAGATCCTTGAGAGTTTTCGCCCCGAAGAACGTTTTCC
AATGATGAGCACTTTTAAAGTTCTGCTATGTGGCGCGGTATTATCCCGTATTGACGCCGGGCAAGAGCAA
CTCGGTCGCCGCATACACTATTCTCAGAATGACTTGGTTGAGTACTCACCAGTCACAGAAAAGCATCTTA
CGGATGGCATGACAGTAAGAGAATTATGCAGTGCTGCCATAACCATGAGTGATAACACTGCGGCCAACTT
ACTTCTGACAACGATCGGAGGACCGAAGGAGCTAACCGCTTTTTTGCACAACATGGGGGATCATGTAACT
CGCCTTGATCGTTGGGAACCGGAGCTGAATGAAGCCATACCAAACGACGAGCGTGACACCACGATGCCTG
TAGCAATGGCAACAACGTTGCGCAAACTATTAACTGGCGAACTACTTACTCTAGCTTCCCGGCAACAATT
AATAGACTGGATGGAGGCGGATAAAGTTGCAGGACCACTTCTGCGCTCGGCCCTTCCGGCTGGCTGGTTT
ATTGCTGATAAATCTGGAGCCGGTGAGCGTGGGTCTCGCGGTATCATTGCAGCACTGGGGCCAGATGGTA
AGCCCTCCCGTATCGTAGTTATCTACACGACGGGGAGTCAGGCAACTATGGATGAACGAAATAGACAGAT
CGCTGAGATAGGTGCCTCACTGATTAAGCATTGGTAACTGTCAGACCAAGTTTACTCATATATACTTTAG
ATTGATTTAAAACTTCATTTTTAATTTAAAAGGATCTAGGTGAAGATCCTTTTTGATAATCTCATGACCA
AAATCCCTTAACGTGAGTTTTCGTTCCACTGAGCGTCAGACCCCGTAGAAAAGATCAAAGGATCTTCTTG
AGATCCTTTTTTTCTGCGCGTAATCTGCTGCTTGCAAACAAAAAAACCACCGCTACCAGCGGTGGTTTGT
TTGCCGGATCAAGAGCTACCAACTCTTTTTCCGAAGGTAACTGGCTTCAGCAGAGCGCAGATACCAAATA
CTGTTCTTCTAGTGTAGCCGTAGTTAGGCCACCACTTCAAGAACTCTGTAGCACCGCCTACATACCTCGC
TCTGCTAATCCTGTTACCAGTGGCTGCTGCCAGTGGCGATAAGTCGTGTCTTACCGGGTTGGACTCAAGA
CGATAGTTACCGGATAAGGCGCAGCGGTCGGGCTGAACGGGGGGTTCGTGCACACAGCCCAGCTTGGAGC
GAACGACCTACACCGAACTGAGATACCTACAGCGTGAGCTATGAGAAAGCGCCACGCTTCCCGAAGGGAG
AAAGGCGGACAGGTATCCGGTAAGCGGCAGGGTCGGAACAGGAGAGCGCACGAGGGAGCTTCCAGGGGGA
AACGCCTGGTATCTTTATAGTCCTGTCGGGTTTCGCCACCTCTGACTTGAGCGTCGATTTTTGTGATGCT
CGTCAGGGGGGCGGAGCCTATGGAAAAACGCCAGCAACGCGGCCTTTTTACGGTTCCTGGCCTTTTGCTG
GCCTTTTGCTCACATGTTCTTTCCTGCGTTATCCCCTGATTCTGTGGATAACCGTATTACCGCCTTTGAG
TGAGCTGATACCGCTCGCCGCAGCCGAACGACCGAGCGCAGCGAGTCAGTGAGCGAGGAAGCGGAAGAGC
GCCCAATACGCAAACCGCCTCTCCCCGCGCGTTGGCCGATTCATTAATGCAGCTGTGGAATGTGTGTCAG
TTAGGGTGTGGAAAGTCCCCAGGCTCCCCAGCAGGCAGAAGTATGCAAAGCATGCATCTCAATTAGTCAG
CAACCAGGTGTGGAAAGTCCCCAGGCTCCCCAGCAGGCAGAAGTATGCAAAGCATGCATCTCAATTAGTC
AGCAACCATAGTCCCGCCCCTAACTCCGCCCATCCCGCCCCTAACTCCGCCCAGTTCCGCCCATTCTCCG
CCCCATGGCTGACTAATTTTTTTTATTTATGCAGAGGCCGAGGCCGCCTCGGCCTCTGAGCTATTCCAGA
AGTAGTGAGGAGGCTTTTTTGGAGGCCTAGGCTTTTGCAAAAAGCTTGGACACAAGACAGGCTTGCGAGA
TATGTTTGAGAATACCACTTTATCCCGCGTCAGGGAGAGGCAGTGCGTAAAAAGACGCGGACTCATGTGA
AATACTGGTTTTTAGTGCGCCAGATCTCTATAATCTCGCGCAACCTATTTTCCCCTCGAACACTTTTTAA
GCCGTAGATAAACAGGCTGGGACACTTCACATGAGCGAAAAATACATCGTCACCTGGGACATGTTGCAGA
TCCATGCACGTAAACTCGCAAGCCGACTGATGCCTTCTGAACAATGGAAAGGCATTATTGCCGTAAGCCG
TGGCGGTCTGTACCGGGTGCGTTACTGGCGCGTGAACTGGGTATTCGTCATGTCGATACCGTTTGTATTT
CCAGCTACGATCACGACAACCAGCGCGAGCTTAAAGTGCTGAAACGCGCAGAAGGCGATGGCGAAGGCTT
CATCGTTATTGATGACCTGGTGGATACCGGTGGTACTGCGGTTGCGATTCGTGAAATGTATCCAAAAGCG
CACTTTGTCACCATCTTCGCAAAACCGGCTGGTCGTCCGCTGGTTGATGACTATGTTGTTGATATCCCGC
AAGATACCTGGATTGAACAGCCGTGGGATATGGGCGTCGTATTCGTCCCGCCAATCTCCGGTCGCTAATC
TTTTCAACGCCTGGCACTGCCGGGCGTTGTTCTTTTTAACTTCAGGCGGGTTACAATAGTTTCCAGTAAG
TATTCTGGAGGCTGCATCCATGACACAGGCAAACCTGAGCGAAACCCTGTTCAAACCCCGCTTTAAACAT
CCTGAAACCTCGACGCTAGTCCGCCGCTTTAATCACGGCGCACAACCGCCTGTGCAGTCGGCCCTTGATG
GTAAAACCATCCCTCACTGGTATCGCATGATTAACCGTCTGATGTGGATCTGGCGCGGCATTGACCCACG
CGAAATCCTCGACGTCCAGGCACGTATTGTGATGAGCGATGCCGAACGTACCGACGATGATTTATACGAT
ACGGTGATTGGCTACCGTGGCGGCAACTGGATTTATGAGTGGGCCCCGGATCTTTGTGAAGGAACCTTAC
TTCTGTGGTGTGACATAATTGGACAAACTACCTACAGAGATTTAAAGCTCTAAGGTAAATATAAAATTTT
TAAGTGTATAATGTGTTAAACTACTGATTCTAATTGTTTGTGTATTTTAGATTCCAACCTATGGAACTGA
TGAATGGGAGCAGTGGTGGAATGCCTTTAATGAGGAAAACCTGTTTTGCTCAGAAGAAATGCCATCTAGT
GATGATGAGGCTACTGCTGACTCTCAACATTCTACTCCTCCAAAAAAGAAGAGAAAGGTAGAAGACCCCA
AGGACTTTCCTTCAGAATTGCTAAGTTTTTTGAGTCATGCTGTGTTTAGTAATAGAACTCTTGCTTGCTT
TGCTATTTACACCACAAAGGAAAAAGCTGCACTGCTATACAAGAAAATTATGGAAAAATATTCTGTAACC
TTTATAAGTAGGCATAACAGTTATAATCATAACATACTGTTTTTTCTTACTCCACACAGGCATAGAGTGT
CTGCTATTAATAACTATGCTCAAAAATTGTGTACCTTTAGCTTTTTAATTTGTAAAGGGGTTAATAAGGA
ATATTTGATGTATAGTGCCTTGACTAGAGATCATAATCAGCCATACCACATTTGTAGAGGTTTTACTTGC
TTTAAAAAACCTCCCACACCTCCCCCTGAACCTGAAACATAAAATGAATGCAATTGTTGTTGTTAACTTG
TTTATTGCAGCTTATAATGGTTACAAATAAAGCAATAGCATCACAAATTTCACAAATAAAGCATTTTTTT
CACTGCATTCTAGTTGTGGTTTGTCCAAACTCATCAATGTATCTTATCATGTCTGGATCAACTGGATAAC
TCAAGCTAACCAAAATCATCCCAAACTTCCCACCCCATACCCTATTACCACTGCCAATTACCTGTGGTTT
CATTTACTCTAAACCTGTGATTCCTCTGAATTATTTTCATTTTAAAGAAATTGTATTTGTTAAATATGTA
CTACAAACTTAGTAGTTGGAAGGGCTAATTCACTCCCAAAGAAGACAAGATATCCTTGATCTGTGGATCT
ACCACACACAAGGCTACTTCCCTGATTAGCAGAACTACACACCAGGGCCAGGGGTCAGATATCCACTGAC
CTTTGGATGGTGCTACAAGCTAGTACCAGTTGAGCCAGATAAGGTAGAAGAGGCCAATAAAGGAGAGAAC
ACCAGCTTGTTACACCCTGTGAGCCTGCATGGGATGGATGACCCGGAGAGAGAAGTGTTAGAGTGGAGGT
TTGACAGCCGCCTAGCATTTCATCACGTGGCCCGAGAGCTGCATCCGGAGTACTTCAAGAACTGCTGATA
TCGAGCTTGCTACAAGGGACTTTCCGCTGGGGACTTTCCAGGGAGGCGTGGCCTGGGCGGGACTGGGGAG
TGGCGAGCCCTCAGATCCTGCATATAAGCAGCTGCTTTTTGCCTGTACTGGGTCTCTCTGGTTAGACCAG
ATCTGAGCCTGGGAGCTCTCTGGCTAACTAGGGAACCCACTGCTTAAGCCTCAATAAAGCTTGCCTTGAG
TGCTTCAAGTAGTGTGTGCCCGTCTGTTGTGTGACTCTGGTAACTAGAGATCCCTCAGACCCTTTTAGTC
AGTGTGGAAAATCTCTAGCAGTGGCGCCCGAACAGGGACTTGAAAGCGAAAGGGAAACCAGAGGAGCTCT
CTCGACGCAGGACTCGGCTTGCTGAAGCGCGCACGGCAAGAGGCGAGGGGCGGCGACTGGTGAGTACGCC
AAAAATTTTGACTAGCGGAGGCTAGAAGGAGAGAGATGGGTGCGAGAGCGTCAGTATTAAGCGGGGGAGA
ATTAGATCGCGATGGGAAAAAATTCGGTTAAGGCCAGGGGGAAAGAAAAAATATAAATTAAAACATATAG
TATGGGCAAGCAGGGAGCTAGAACGATTCGCAGTTAATCCTGGCCTGTTAGAAACATCAGAAGGCTGTAG
ACAAATACTGGGACAGCTACAACCATCCCTTCAGACAGGATCAGAAGAACTTAGATCATTATATAATACA
GTAGCAACCCTCTATTGTGTGCATCAAAGGATAGAGATAAAAGACACCAAGGAAGCTTTAGACAAGATAG
AGGAAGAGCAAAACAAAAGTAAGACCACCGCACAGCAAGCGGCCGGCCGCTGATCTTCAGACCTGGAGGA
GGAGATATGAGGGACAATTGGAGAAGTGAATTATATAAATATAAAGTAGTAAAAATTGAACCATTAGGAG
TAGCACCCACCAAGGCAAAGAGAAGAGTGGTGCAGAGAGAAAAAAGAGCAGTGGGAATAGGAGCTTTGTT
CCTTGGGTTCTTGGGAGCAGCAGGAAGCACTATGGGCGCAGCGTCAATGACGCTGACGGTACAGGCCAGA
CAATTATTGTCTGGTATAGTGCAGCAGCAGAACAATTTGCTGAGGGCTATTGAGGCGCAACAGCATCTGT
TGCAACTCACAGTCTGGGGCATCAAGCAGCTCCAGGCAAGAATCCTGGCTGTGGAAAGATACCTAAAGGA
TCAACAGCTCCTGGGGATTTGGGGTTGCTCTGGAAAACTCATTTGCACCACTGCTGTGCCTTGGAATGCT
AGTTGGAGTAATAAATCTCTGGAACAGATTTGGAATCACACGACCTGGATGGAGTGGGACAGAGAAATTA
ACAATTACACAAGCTTAATACACTCCTTAATTGAAGAATCGCAAAACCAGCAAGAAAAGAATGAACAAGA
ATTATTGGAATTAGATAAATGGGCAAGTTTGTGGAATTGGTTTAACATAACAAATTGGCTGTGGTATATA
AAATTATTCATAATGATAGTAGGAGGCTTGGTAGGTTTAAGAATAGTTTTTGCTGTACTTTCTATAGTGA
ATAGAGTTAGGCAGGGATATTCACCATTATCGTTTCAGACCCACCTCCCAACCCCGAGGGGACCCGACAG
GCCCGAAGGAATAGAAGAAGAAGGTGGAGAGAGAGACAGAGACAGATCCATTCGATTAGTGAACGGATCT
CGACGGTATCGCCAAATGGCAGTATTCATCCACAATTTTAAAAGAAAAGGGGGGATTGGGGGGTACAGTG
CAGGGGAAAGAATAGTAGACATAATAGCAACAGACATACAAACTAAAGAATTACAAAAACAAATTACAAA
AATTCAAAATTTTCGGGTTTATTACAGGGACAGCAGAGATCCAGTTTGGATCGATAAGCTTGATATCGAA
TTCCTGCAGCCCCGATAAAATAAAAGATTTTATTTAGTCTCCAGAAAAAGGGGGGAATGAAAGACCCCAC
CTGTAGGTTTGGCAAGCTAGCTGCAGTAACGCCATTTTGCAAGGCATGGAAAAATACCAAACCAAGAATA
GAGAAGTTCAGATCAAGGGCGGGTACATGAAAATAGCTAACGTTGGGCCAAACAGGATATCTGCGGTGAG
CAGTTTCGGCCCCGGCCCGGGGCCAAGAACAGATGGTCACCGCAGTTTCGGCCCCGGCCCGAGGCCAAGA
ACAGATGGTCCCCAGATATGGCCCAACCCTCAGCAGTTTCTTAAGACCCATCAGATGTTTCCAGGCTCCC
CCAAGGACCTGAAATGACCCTGCGCCTTATTTGAATTAACCAATCAGCCTGCTTCTCGCTTCTGTTCGCG
CGCTTCTGCTTCCCGAGCTCTATAAAAGAGCTCACAACCCCTCACTCGGCGCGCCAGTCCTCCGACAGAC
TGAGTCGCCCGGGGGGGATCTGGAGCTCTCGAGAATTCTCACGATGCTCAGGCTGCTCTTGGCTCTCAAC
TTATTCCCTTCAATTCAAGTAACAGGAAACAAGATTTTGGTGAAGCAGTCGCCCATGCTTGTAGCGTACG
ACAATGCGGTCAACCTTAGCTGCAAGTATTCCTACAATCTCTTCTCAAGGGAGTTCCGGGCATCCCTTCA
CAAAGGACTGGATAGTGCTGTGGAAGTCTGTGTTGTATATGGGAATTACTCCCAGCAGCTTCAGGTTTAC
TCAAAAACGGGGTTCAACTGTGATGGGAAATTGGGCAATGAATCAGTGACATTCTACCTCCAGAATTTGT
ATGTTAACCAAACAGATATTTACTTCTGCAAAATTGAAGTTATGTATCCTCCTCCTTACCTAGACAATGA
GAAGAGCAATGGAACCATTATCCATGTGAAAGGGAAACACCTTTGTCCAAGTCCCCTATTTCCCGGACCT
TCTAAGCCCTTTTGGGTGCTGGTGGTGGTTGGTGGAGTCCTGGCTTGCTATAGCTTGCTAGTAACAGTGG
CCTTTATTATTTTCTGGGTGAGGAGTAAGAGGAGCAGGCTCCTGCACAGTGACTACATGAACATGACTCC
CCGCCGCCCCGGGCCCACCCGCAAGCATTACCAGCCCTATGCCCCACCACGCGACTTCGCAGCCTATCGC
TCCTAAAGCGGCCGCGACTCTAGAGTCGACCTGCAGGCATGCAAGCTTGATATCAAGCTTATCGATAATC
AACCTCTGGATTACAAAATTTGTGAAAGATTGACTGGTATTCTTAACTATGTTGCTCCTTTTACGCTATG
TGGATACGCTGCTTTAATGCCTTTGTATCATGCTATTGCTTCCCGTATGGCTTTCATTTTCTCCTCCTTG
TATAAATCCTGGTTGCTGTCTCTTTATGAGGAGTTGTGGCCCGTTGTCAGGCAACGTGGCGTGGTGTGCA
CTGTGTTTGCTGACGCAACCCCCACTGGTTGGGGCATTGCCACCACCTGTCAGCTCCTTTCCGGGACTTT
CGCTTTCCCCCTCCCTATTGCCACGGCGGAACTCATCGCCGCCTGCCTTGCCCGCTGCTGGACAGGGGCT
CGGCTGTTGGGCACTGACAATTCCGTGGTGTTGTCGGGGAAATCATCGTCCTTTCCTTGGCTGCTCGCCT
GTGTTGCCACCTGGATTCTGCGCGGGACGTCCTTCTGCTACGTCCCTTCGGCCCTCAATCCAGCGGACCT
TCCTTCCCGCGGCCTGCTGCCGGCTCTGCGGCCTCTTCCGCGTCTTCGCCTTCGCCCTCAGACGAGTCGG
ATCTCCCTTTGGGCCGCCTCCCCGCAT
Features (pLannotate 1.2.2; 33 found; start..end, strand, type, name):
     38..106     +  CDS            nef (fragment): NEF_HV1Z2 - Experimental evidence at protein level: Swiss-Prot protein existence level 1. Extracellular Nef protein targets CD4(+) T-lymphocytes for apoptosis by interacting with CXCR4 surface receptors. From Human immunodeficiency virus type 1 group M subtype D (isolate Z2/CDC-Z34) (HIV-1).
    108..341     +  LTR            3' LTR (ΔU3): self-inactivating 3' long terminal repeat (LTR) from HIV-1
    366..384     -  promoter       SP6 promoter: promoter for bacteriophage SP6 RNA polymerase
    612..891     +  CDS            TcR (fragment): tetracycline efflux protein; tet; confers resistance to tetracycline
    892..940     -  misc_feature   bom (fragment): basis of mobility region from pBR322
   1042..1077    -  CDS            rop (fragment): Rop protein, which maintains plasmids at low copy number; rop
   1172..1276    +  promoter       AmpR promoter: bla
   1277..2137    +  CDS            AmpR: β-lactamase; bla; confers resistance to ampicillin, carbenicillin, and related antibiotics
   2308..2896    +  rep_origin     ori: high-copy-number ColE1/pMB1/pBR322/pUC origin of replication
   3079..3135    +  CDS            lacI (fragment): lac repressor; lacI; The lac repressor binds to the lac operator to inhibit transcription in E. coli. This inhibition can be relieved by adding lactose or isopropyl-β-D-thiogalactopyranoside (IPTG).
   3142..3471    +  promoter       SV40 promoter: SV40 enhancer and early promoter
   3671..3790    +  CDS            gpt (fragment): XGPT_ECOLI - Also known as gpp, gxu. Experimental evidence at protein level: Swiss-Prot protein existence level 1. Purine salvage pathway enzyme that catalyzes the transfer of the ribosyl-5-phosphate group from 5-phospho-alpha-D-ribose 1- diphosphate (PRPP) to the N9 position of the 6-oxopurines guanine and xanthine to form the corresponding ribonucleotides GMP (guanosine 5'- monophosphate) and XMP (xanthosine 5'-monophosphate), with the release of PPi. To a lesser extent, also acts on hypoxanthine (PubMed:9100006, PubMed:3886014). Does not ribophosphorylate adenine (PubMed:3886014). From Esch
   3790..4125    +  CDS            gpt (fragment): XGPT_ECOLI - Also known as gpp, gxu. Experimental evidence at protein level: Swiss-Prot protein existence level 1. Purine salvage pathway enzyme that catalyzes the transfer of the ribosyl-5-phosphate group from 5-phospho-alpha-D-ribose 1- diphosphate (PRPP) to the N9 position of the 6-oxopurines guanine and xanthine to form the corresponding ribonucleotides GMP (guanosine 5'- monophosphate) and XMP (xanthosine 5'-monophosphate), with the release of PPi. To a lesser extent, also acts on hypoxanthine (PubMed:9100006, PubMed:3886014). Does not ribophosphorylate adenine (PubMed:3886014). From Esch
   4220..4525    +  CDS            frsA (fragment): FRSA_ECOLI - Also known as yafA. Experimental evidence at protein level: Swiss-Prot protein existence level 1. Catalyzes the hydrolysis of esters (PubMed:15808744). Displays esterase activity toward pNP-butyrate (PubMed:15808744). May stimulate mixed-acid fermentation by acting as a fermentation/respiration switch that down-regulates respiration and up- regulates fermentation rates (PubMed:15169777). From Escherichia coli (strain K12).
   4529..4603    +  CDS            small t antigen (fragment): SV40 (simian virus 40) small t antigen
   4605..4670    +  intron         small t intron: SV40 (simian virus 40) small t antigen intron
   4800..4820    +  CDS            SV40 NLS: nuclear localization signal of SV40 (simian virus 40) large T antigen
   5139..5222    +  CDS            large T antigen (fragment): large T antigen from SV40 (simian virus 40)
   5245..5379    +  polyA_signal   SV40 poly(A) signal: SV40 polyadenylation signal
   5546..5875    +  CDS            nef (fragment): NEF_HV1BR - Experimental evidence at protein level: Swiss-Prot protein existence level 1. Extracellular Nef protein targets CD4(+) T-lymphocytes for apoptosis by interacting with CXCR4 surface receptors (PubMed:14990729). From Human immunodeficiency virus type 1 group M subtype B (isolate BRU/LAI) (HIV-1).
   5923..6180    +  LTR            5' LTR (truncated): truncated 5' long terminal repeat (LTR) from HIV-1
   6227..6352    +  misc_feature   HIV-1 Ψ: packaging signal of human immunodeficiency virus type 1
   6336..6674    +  CDS            HIV-1 gag (fragment): gag protein from human immunodeficiency virus 1; gag
   6849..7082    +  misc_feature   RRE: The Rev response element (RRE) of HIV-1 allows for Rev-dependent mRNA export from the nucleus to the cytoplasm.
   7459..7559    +  CDS            Rev (fragment): human immunodeficiency virus 1 (HIV-1) Rev protein; rev; enhances nuclear export of unspliced and incompletely spliced viral mRNAs
   7596..7713    +  misc_feature   cPPT/CTS: central polypurine tract and central termination sequence of HIV-1
   7750..7782    -  misc_feature   MCS (fragment): pBluescript multiple cloning site
   7866..8273    +  promoter       SFFV promoter: spleen focus-forming virus long terminal repeat (LTR) promoter
   8304..8963    +  CDS            CD28: CD28_HUMAN - Experimental evidence at protein level: Swiss-Prot protein existence level 1. Involved in T-cell activation, the induction of cell proliferation and cytokine production and promotion of T-cell survival. Enhances the production of IL4 and IL10 in T-cells in conjunction with TCR/CD3 ligation and CD40L costimulation (PubMed:8617933). Isoform 3 enhances CD40L-mediated activation of NF-kappa-B and kinases MAPK8 and PAK2 in T-cells (PubMed:15067037). From Homo sapiens (Human).
   8978..9008    +  misc_feature   MCS (fragment): pUC18/19 multiple cloning site
   9009..9027    +  misc_feature   MCS (fragment): pBluescript multiple cloning site
   9027..9615    +  misc_feature   WPRE: woodchuck hepatitis virus posttranscriptional regulatory element
   9616..21      +  misc_feature   MCS (fragment) (across the origin): pBluescript multiple cloning site
