[The description below was written by a language model from this plasmid's Addgene catalogue record and pLannotate feature annotations shown in this document.]
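Description:
pHR-CD28 is a lentiviral transfer plasmid built on the HIV-1-derived pHR backbone for expressing human CD28 in mammalian cells. In bacteria it is maintained through a high-copy ColE1/pUC-type origin and selected with ampicillin via the β-lactamase gene. It is grown in a recombination-tolerant strain, as is common for plasmids carrying repeated LTRs. The annotated sequence is about 9.6 kb.

The viral cassette runs from a truncated 5' LTR through the HIV-1 Ψ packaging signal (overlapping a gag fragment), the Rev response element for Rev-dependent nuclear export of the genomic RNA, and the cPPT/CTS element, which aids nuclear import of the reverse-transcribed genome. Downstream, the spleen focus-forming virus (SFFV) LTR promoter drives the CD28 coding sequence, which is annotated as matching the human protein and has no tag or reporter annotated. A WPRE follows to enhance transcript stability and expression, and the cassette ends in a ΔU3 self-inactivating 3' LTR that silences LTR promoter activity after integration. No mammalian selection marker or fluorescent protein is annotated within the proviral region.

Outside the LTRs, the backbone retains legacy elements typical of older pHR vectors. These include an SV40 promoter with gpt fragments, SV40 small t intron and poly(A) sequences, and remnants of tetracycline resistance, rop, bom and lacI, none of which appear intact or relevant to the payload.

With packaging and envelope functions supplied in trans, the plasmid yields particles for stable CD28 expression. The associated publication concerns CD28 co-stimulation through cis-B7:CD28 interactions in T cells.
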