Addgene plasmid #223596: pHR-CD28
Purpose: Lentiviral expression of human CD28 in mammalian cells
Depositing lab: Enfu Hui. Depositing organization: University of California, San Diego (UCSD). Publication: cis-B7:CD28 interactions at invaginated synaptic membranes provide CD28 co-stimulation and promote CD8(+) T cell function and anti-tumor immunity. Zhao Y, Caron C, Chan YY, Lee CK, Xu X, Zhang J, Masubuchi T, Wu C, Bui JD, Hui E. Immunity. 2023 Jun 13;56(6):1187-1203.e12. doi: 10.1016/j.immuni.2023.04.005. Epub 2023 May 8. PubMed 37160118.
Backbone
  Vector backbone: pHR
  Vector type: Lentiviral ; Mammalian Expression
Growth in bacteria
  Bacterial resistance: Ampicillin, 100 μg/mL
  Growth temperature: 37°C
  Growth strain: NEB Stable
  Copy number: High Copy
Gene/Insert
  Gene/Insert name: CD28
  Species: H. sapiens (human)
  Entrez Gene: CD28 (a.k.a. Tp44)
  Cloning method: Gibson Cloning
  Sequencing primers: 5′ ccaatcagcctgcttctcgcttc; 3′ ccagaggttgattatcgataagc
Terms and licenses: Academic/Nonprofit Terms; Industry Terms: Not Available to Industry
Depositor comments: Plasmid lab code: L1318
How to cite: pHR-CD28 was a gift from Enfu Hui (Addgene plasmid # 223596 ; http://n2t.net/addgene:223596 ; RRID:Addgene_223596)
